Addgene plasmid #42050: pET-GST-TNRC6A-(935-984)
Depositing lab: Kumiko Ui-Tei. Depositing organization: The University of Tokyo. Publication: Human TNRC6A is an Argonaute-navigator protein for microRNA-mediated gene silencing in the nucleus. Nishi K, Nishi A, Nagasawa T, Ui-Tei K. RNA. 2013 Jan;19(1):17-35. doi: 10.1261/rna.034769.112. Epub 2012 Nov 13. PubMed 23150874.
Backbone
  Vector backbone: pET28a
  Backbone size w/o insert (bp): 5311
  Total vector size (bp): 6157
  Vector type: Bacterial Expression
Growth in bacteria
  Bacterial resistance: Kanamycin, 50 μg/mL
  Growth temperature: 37°C
  Growth strain: DH5alpha
  Copy number: Low Copy
Gene/Insert
  Gene/Insert name: TNRC6A (alt name: GW182)
  Species: H. sapiens (human)
  Mutation: contain aa935-984
  GenBank ID: AAK62026.1
  Entrez Gene: TNRC6A (a.k.a. CAGH26, FAME6, GW1, GW182, TNRC6)
  Tag / fusion protein: His (N terminal on backbone); GST (N terminal on insert)
  Cloning method: Restriction Enzyme; 5′ cloning site NheI (not destroyed); 3′ cloning site NotI (not destroyed)
  Sequencing primers: 5′ TAATACGACTCACTATAGGG
Terms and licenses: Academic/Nonprofit Terms; Industry Terms: Not Available to Industry
How to cite: pET-GST-TNRC6A-(935-984) was a gift from Kumiko Ui-Tei (Addgene plasmid # 42050 ; http://n2t.net/addgene:42050 ; RRID:Addgene_42050)
