[The description below was written by a language model from this plasmid's Addgene catalogue record and pLannotate feature annotations shown in this document.]
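Description:
pET-GST-TNRC6A-(935-984) is a bacterial expression plasmid built on the pET28a backbone for producing a short fragment of human TNRC6A (also known as GW182) as a tagged fusion protein in E. coli. It is selected with kanamycin through the aph(3')-Ia gene and replicates from a ColE1/pBR322-type origin. The accompanying rop gene and bom region fit the low-copy designation in the catalogue. An f1 origin is also present. The annotation tool additionally reports small tetracycline-resistance fragments and a predicted E. coli open reading frame, which look like backbone remnants rather than functional parts.

The expression cassette follows the usual pET design: a T7 promoter with an adjacent lac operator, the T7 gene 10 ribosome binding site, and a T7 terminator. The plasmid also carries lacI, so transcription is repressed until IPTG is added in a host that supplies T7 RNA polymerase. The reading frame starts with the backbone-derived N-terminal His tag (partly detected as a composite-tag fragment) and a thrombin cleavage site, followed by Schistosoma japonicum glutathione S-transferase. The catalogue states that TNRC6A residues 935–984 were cloned between NheI and NotI with GST at the N terminus of the insert. The feature table does not annotate the TNRC6A segment itself, which presumably lies in the unannotated stretch between GST and a downstream His-tag sequence. Whether that C-terminal His tag is translated in frame cannot be determined from the record.

The dual His/GST tagging suits affinity purification and pull-down experiments. The associated publication concerns TNRC6A as a protein that navigates Argonaute into the nucleus for microRNA-mediated silencing, but the record does not state the specific role of the 935–984 region.
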