Features (pLannotate 1.2.2; 21 found; start..end, strand, type, name):
     12..467     +  rep_origin     f1 ori (sequence partly withheld): f1 bacteriophage origin of replication; arrow indicates direction of (+) strand synthesis
    494..551     +  promoter       AmpR promoter (fragment): bla
    560..1375    -  CDS            KanR: aminoglycoside phosphotransferase; aph(3')-Ia; confers resistance to kanamycin in bacteria or G418 (Geneticin®) in eukaryotes
   1497..2085    +  rep_origin     ori: high-copy-number ColE1/pMB1/pBR322/pUC origin of replication
   2271..2413    -  misc_feature   bom: basis of mobility region from pBR322
   2515..2706    -  CDS            rop: Rop protein, which maintains plasmids at low copy number; rop
   2723..3103    +  CDS            YPB1_ECOLX: Protein predicted: Swiss-Prot protein existence level 4. From Escherichia coli.
   3175..3466    -  CDS            TcR (fragment): tetracycline efflux protein; tet; confers resistance to tetracycline
   3481..3502    -  protein_bind   CAP binding site: CAP binding activates transcription in the presence of cAMP. E. coli catabolite activator protein
   3515..4597    -  CDS            lacI: lac repressor; lacI; The lac repressor binds to the lac operator to inhibit transcription in E. coli. This inhibition can be relieved by adding lactose or isopropyl-β-D-thiogalactopyranoside (IPTG).
   4598..4675    -  promoter       lacI promoter: lacI
   4683..4962    -  CDS            TcR (fragment): tetracycline efflux protein; tet; confers resistance to tetracycline
   4984..5002    +  promoter       T7 promoter: promoter for bacteriophage T7 RNA polymerase
   5003..5027    +  protein_bind   lac operator: The lac repressor binds to the lac operator to inhibit transcription in E. coli. This inhibition can be relieved by adding lactose or isopropyl-β-D-thiogalactopyranoside (IPTG). lac repressor encoded by lacI
   5042..5064    +  RBS            RBS: efficient ribosome binding site from bacteriophage T7 gene 10 (Olins and Rangwala, 1989)
   5083..5099    +  CDS            capTEV™ (fragment): composite tag for in vivo biotinylation, TEV protease cleavage, and 6xHis tagging
   5110..5127    +  CDS            thrombin site: thrombin recognition and cleavage site
   5140..5793    +  CDS            GST26_SCHJA: Experimental evidence at protein level: Swiss-Prot protein existence level 1. GST isoenzymes appear to play a central role in the parasite detoxification system. Other functions are also suspected including a role in increasing the solubility of haematin in the parasite gut. From Schistosoma japonicum (Blood fluke).
   6001..6018    +  CDS            9xHis (fragment): 9xHis affinity tag
   6028..6077    +  CDS            SET1 (fragment): solubility-enhancement tag derived from T7 phage gene 10B
   6085..6132    +  terminator     T7 terminator: transcription terminator for bacteriophage T7 RNA polymerase
>Addgene plasmid #42050 | pET-GST-TNRC6A-(935-984) | depositor full sequence | sequence record 56815 | pET-GST-TNRC6A-(935-984) sequence 6157 bps
TGGCGAATGGG
[124 nt withheld, positions 12-135]
C
[91 nt withheld, positions 137-227]
A
[49 nt withheld, positions 229-277]
CCTTTGACGTTGGAGTCCACGTTCTTT
[37 nt withheld, positions 305-341]
ACCCTATCTCGGTCTATTCTTTTGATTTATAAGGGATTTTGCCGATTTCGGCCTATTGGTTAAAAAATGA
GCTGATTTAACAAAAATTTAACGCGAATTTTAACAAAATATTAACGTTTACAATTTCAGGTGGCACTTTT
CGGGGAAATGTGCGCGGAACCCCTATTTGTTTATTTTTCTAAATACATTCAAATATGTATCCGCTCATGA
ATTAATTCTTAGAAAAACTCATCGAGCATCAAATGAAACTGCAATTTATTCATATCAGGATTATCAATAC
CATATTTTTGAAAAAGCCGTTTCTGTAATGAAGGAGAAAACTCACCGAGGCAGTTCCATAGGATGGCAAG
ATCCTGGTATCGGTCTGCGATTCCGACTCGTCCAACATCAATACAACCTATTAATTTCCCCTCGTCAAAA
ATAAGGTTATCAAGTGAGAAATCACCATGAGTGACGACTGAATCCGGTGAGAATGGCAAAAGTTTATGCA
TTTCTTTCCAGACTTGTTCAACAGGCCAGCCATTACGCTCGTCATCAAAATCACTCGCATCAACCAAACC
GTTATTCATTCGTGATTGCGCCTGAGCGAGACGAAATACGCGATCGCTGTTAAAAGGACAATTACAAACA
GGAATCGAATGCAACCGGCGCAGGAACACTGCCAGCGCATCAACAATATTTTCACCTGAATCAGGATATT
CTTCTAATACCTGGAATGCTGTTTTCCCGGGGATCGCAGTGGTGAGTAACCATGCATCATCAGGAGTACG
GATAAAATGCTTGATGGTCGGAAGAGGCATAAATTCCGTCAGCCAGTTTAGTCTGACCATCTCATCTGTA
ACATCATTGGCAACGCTACCTTTGCCATGTTTCAGAAACAACTCTGGCGCATCGGGCTTCCCATACAATC
GATAGATTGTCGCACCTGATTGCCCGACATTATCGCGAGCCCATTTATACCCATATAAATCAGCATCCAT
GTTGGAATTTAATCGCGGCCTAGAGCAAGACGTTTCCCGTTGAATATGGCTCATAACACCCCTTGTATTA
CTGTTTATGTAAGCAGACAGTTTTATTGTTCATGACCAAAATCCCTTAACGTGAGTTTTCGTTCCACTGA
GCGTCAGACCCCGTAGAAAAGATCAAAGGATCTTCTTGAGATCCTTTTTTTCTGCGCGTAATCTGCTGCT
TGCAAACAAAAAAACCACCGCTACCAGCGGTGGTTTGTTTGCCGGATCAAGAGCTACCAACTCTTTTTCC
GAAGGTAACTGGCTTCAGCAGAGCGCAGATACCAAATACTGTCCTTCTAGTGTAGCCGTAGTTAGGCCAC
CACTTCAAGAACTCTGTAGCACCGCCTACATACCTCGCTCTGCTAATCCTGTTACCAGTGGCTGCTGCCA
GTGGCGATAAGTCGTGTCTTACCGGGTTGGACTCAAGACGATAGTTACCGGATAAGGCGCAGCGGTCGGG
CTGAACGGGGGGTTCGTGCACACAGCCCAGCTTGGAGCGAACGACCTACACCGAACTGAGATACCTACAG
CGTGAGCTATGAGAAAGCGCCACGCTTCCCGAAGGGAGAAAGGCGGACAGGTATCCGGTAAGCGGCAGGG
TCGGAACAGGAGAGCGCACGAGGGAGCTTCCAGGGGGAAACGCCTGGTATCTTTATAGTCCTGTCGGGTT
TCGCCACCTCTGACTTGAGCGTCGATTTTTGTGATGCTCGTCAGGGGGGCGGAGCCTATGGAAAAACGCC
AGCAACGCGGCCTTTTTACGGTTCCTGGCCTTTTGCTGGCCTTTTGCTCACATGTTCTTTCCTGCGTTAT
CCCCTGATTCTGTGGATAACCGTATTACCGCCTTTGAGTGAGCTGATACCGCTCGCCGCAGCCGAACGAC
CGAGCGCAGCGAGTCAGTGAGCGAGGAAGCGGAAGAGCGCCTGATGCGGTATTTTCTCCTTACGCATCTG
TGCGGTATTTCACACCGCATATATGGTGCACTCTCAGTACAATCTGCTCTGATGCCGCATAGTTAAGCCA
GTATACACTCCGCTATCGCTACGTGACTGGGTCATGGCTGCGCCCCGACACCCGCCAACACCCGCTGACG
CGCCCTGACGGGCTTGTCTGCTCCCGGCATCCGCTTACAGACAAGCTGTGACCGTCTCCGGGAGCTGCAT
GTGTCAGAGGTTTTCACCGTCATCACCGAAACGCGCGAGGCAGCTGCGGTAAAGCTCATCAGCGTGGTCG
TGAAGCGATTCACAGATGTCTGCCTGTTCATCCGCGTCCAGCTCGTTGAGTTTCTCCAGAAGCGTTAATG
TCTGGCTTCTGATAAAGCGGGCCATGTTAAGGGCGGTTTTTTCCTGTTTGGTCACTGATGCCTCCGTGTA
AGGGGGATTTCTGTTCATGGGGGTAATGATACCGATGAAACGAGAGAGGATGCTCACGATACGGGTTACT
GATGATGAACATGCCCGGTTACTGGAACGTTGTGAGGGTAAACAACTGGCGGTATGGATGCGGCGGGACC
AGAGAAAAATCACTCAGGGTCAATGCCAGCGCTTCGTTAATACAGATGTAGGTGTTCCACAGGGTAGCCA
GCAGCATCCTGCGATGCAGATCCGGAACATAATGGTGCAGGGCGCTGACTTCCGCGTTTCCAGACTTTAC
GAAACACGGAAACCGAAGACCATTCATGTTGTTGCTCAGGTCGCAGACGTTTTGCAGCAGCAGTCGCTTC
ACGTTCGCTCGCGTATCGGTGATTCATTCTGCTAACCAGTAAGGCAACCCCGCCAGCCTAGCCGGGTCCT
CAACGACAGGAGCACGATCATGCGCACCCGTGGGGCCGCCATGCCGGCGATAATGGCCTGCTTCTCGCCG
AAACGTTTGGTGGCGGGACCAGTGACGAAGGCTTGAGCGAGGGCGTGCAAGATTCCGAATACCGCAAGCG
ACAGGCCGATCATCGTCGCGCTCCAGCGAAAGCGGTCCTCGCCGAAAATGACCCAGAGCGCTGCCGGCAC
CTGTCCTACGAGTTGCATGATAAAGAAGACAGTCATAAGTGCGGCGACGATAGTCATGCCCCGCGCCCAC
CGGAAGGAGCTGACTGGGTTGAAGGCTCTCAAGGGCATCGGTCGAGATCCCGGTGCCTAATGAGTGAGCT
AACTTACATTAATTGCGTTGCGCTCACTGCCCGCTTTCCAGTCGGGAAACCTGTCGTGCCAGCTGCATTA
ATGAATCGGCCAACGCGCGGGGAGAGGCGGTTTGCGTATTGGGCGCCAGGGTGGTTTTTCTTTTCACCAG
TGAGACGGGCAACAGCTGATTGCCCTTCACCGCCTGGCCCTGAGAGAGTTGCAGCAAGCGGTCCACGCTG
GTTTGCCCCAGCAGGCGAAAATCCTGTTTGATGGTGGTTAACGGCGGGATATAACATGAGCTGTCTTCGG
TATCGTCGTATCCCACTACCGAGATATCCGCACCAACGCGCAGCCCGGACTCGGTAATGGCGCGCATTGC
GCCCAGCGCCATCTGATCGTTGGCAACCAGCATCGCAGTGGGAACGATGCCCTCATTCAGCATTTGCATG
GTTTGTTGAAAACCGGACATGGCACTCCAGTCGCCTTCCCGTTCCGCTATCGGCTGAATTTGATTGCGAG
TGAGATATTTATGCCAGCCAGCCAGACGCAGACGCGCCGAGACAGAACTTAATGGGCCCGCTAACAGCGC
GATTTGCTGGTGACCCAATGCGACCAGATGCTCCACGCCCAGTCGCGTACCGTCTTCATGGGAGAAAATA
ATACTGTTGATGGGTGTCTGGTCAGAGACATCAAGAAATAACGCCGGAACATTAGTGCAGGCAGCTTCCA
CAGCAATGGCATCCTGGTCATCCAGCGGATAGTTAATGATCAGCCCACTGACGCGTTGCGCGAGAAGATT
GTGCACCGCCGCTTTACAGGCTTCGACGCCGCTTCGTTCTACCATCGACACCACCACGCTGGCACCCAGT
TGATCGGCGCGAGATTTAATCGCCGCGACAATTTGCGACGGCGCGTGCAGGGCCAGACTGGAGGTGGCAA
CGCCAATCAGCAACGACTGTTTGCCCGCCAGTTGTTGTGCCACGCGGTTGGGAATGTAATTCAGCTCCGC
CATCGCCGCTTCCACTTTTTCCCGCGTTTTCGCAGAAACGTGGCTGGCCTGGTTCACCACGCGGGAAACG
GTCTGATAAGAGACACCGGCATACTCTGCGACATCGTATAACGTTACTGGTTTCACATTCACCACCCTGA
ATTGACTCTCTTCCGGGCGCTATCATGCCATACCGCGAAAGGTTTTGCGCCATTCGATGGTGTCCGGGAT
CTCGACGCTCTCCCTTATGCGACTCCTGCATTAGGAAGCAGCCCAGTAGTAGGTTGAGGCCGTTGAGCAC
CGCCGCCGCAAGGAATGGTGCATGCAAGGAGATGGCGCCCAACAGTCCCCCGGCCACGGGGCCTGCCACC
ATACCCACGCCGAAACAAGCGCTCATGAGCCCGAAGTGGCGAGCCCGATCTTCCCCATCGGTGATGTCGG
CGATATAGGCGCCAGCAACCGCACCTGTGGCGCCGGTGATGCCGGCCACGATGCGTCCGGCGTAGAGGAT
CGAGATCTCGATCCCGCGAAATTAATACGACTCACTATAGGGGAATTGTGAGCGGATAACAATTCCCCTC
TAGAAATAATTTTGTTTAACTTTAAGAAGGAGATATACCATGGGCAGCAGCCATCATCATCATCATCACA
GCAGCGGCCTGGTGCCGCGCGGCAGCCATATGGCTAGCATGTCCCCTATACTAGGTTATTGGAAAATTAA
GGGCCTTGTGCAACCCACTCGACTTCTTTTGGAATATCTTGAAGAAAAATATGAAGAGCATTTGTATGAG
CGCGATGAAGGTGATAAATGGCGAAACAAAAAGTTTGAATTGGGTTTGGAGTTTCCCAATCTTCCTTATT
ATATTGATGGTGATGTTAAATTAACACAGTCTATGGCCATCATACGTTATATAGCTGACAAGCACAACAT
GTTGGGTGGTTGTCCAAAAGAGCGTGCAGAGATTTCAATGCTTGAAGGAGCGGTTTTGGATATTAGATAC
GGTGTTTCGAGAATTGCATATAGTAAAGACTTTGAAACTCTCAAAGTTGATTTTCTTAGCAAGCTACCTG
AAATGCTGAAAATGTTCGAAGATCGTTTATGTCATAAAACATATTTAAATGGTGATCATGTAACCCATCC
TGACTTCATGTTGTATGACGCTCTTGATGTTGTTTTATACATGGACCCAATGTGCCTGGATGCGTTCCCA
AAATTAGTTTGTTTTAAAAAACGTATTGAAGCTATCCCACAAATTGATAAGTACTTGAAATCCAGCAAGT
ATATAGCATGGCCTTTGCAGGGCTGGCAAGCCACGTTTGGTGGTGGCGACCATCCTCCAAAATCGGATCT
GGAAGTTCTGTTCCAGGGGCCCCTGAAGCTTGGAATGATGAAAGGTGGAAACAAACAAGAAGAAGCGTGG
ATAAATCCATTTGTTAAACAGTTTTCAAACATCAGTTTTTCGAGAGACTCACCAGAGGAAAATGTACAAA
GCAATAAGATGGACCTTTCTGGAGGAATGTTACAAGACAAATGAGCGGCCGCACTCGAGCACCACCACCA
CCACCACTGAGATCCGGCTGCTAACAAAGCCCGAAAGGAAGCTGAGTTGGCTGCTGCCACCGCTGAGCAA
TAACTAGCATAACCCCTTGGGGCCTCTAAACGGGTCTTGAGGGGTTTTTTGCTGAAAGGAGGAACTATAT
CCGGAT
