>Addgene plasmid #42050 | pET-GST-TNRC6A-(935-984) | addgene partial sequence | sequence record 59532 | T7term 5'-GCTAGTTATTGCTCAGCGG-3'
CTTCCTTTCGGGCTTTGTTAGCAGCCGGATCTCAGTGGTGGTGGTGGTGGTGCTCTAGTGCGGCCGCTCA
TTTGTCTTGTAACATTCCTCCAGAAAGGTCCATCTTATTGCTTTGTACATTTTCCTCTGGTGAGTCTCTC
GAAAAACTGATGTTTGAAAACTGTTTAACAAATGGATTTATCCACGCTTCTTCTTGTTTGTTTCCACCTT
TCATCATTCCAAGCTTCAGGGGCCCCTGGAACAGAACTTCCAGATCCGATTTTGGAGGATGGTCGCCACC
ACCAAACGTGGCTTGCCAGCCCTGCAAAGGCCATGCTATATACTTGCTGGATTTCAAGTACTTATCAATT
TGTGGGATAGCTTCAATACGTTTTTTAAAACAAACTAATTTTGGGAACGCATCCAGGCACATTGGGTCCA
TGTATAAAACAACATCAAGAGCGTCATACAACATGAAGTCAGGATGGGTTACATGATCACCATTTAAATA
TGTTTTATGACATAAACGATCTTCGAACATTTTCAGCATTTCAGGTAGCTTGCTAAGAAAATCAACTTTG
AGAGTTTCAAAGTCTTTACTATATGCAATTCTCGAAACACCGTATCTAATATCCAAAACCGCTCCTTCAA
GCATTGAAATCTCTGCACGCTCTTTTGGACAACCACCCAACATGTTGTGCTTGTCAGCTATATAACGTAT
GATGGCCATAGACTGTGTTAATTTAACATCACCATCAATATAATAAGGAAGATTGGGAAACTCCAAACCC
AATTCAAACTTTTTGTTTCGCCATTTATCACCTTCATCGCGCTCATACAAATGCTCTTCATATTTTTCTT
CAAGATATTCCAAAAGAAGTCGAGTGGGTTGCACAAGGCCCTTAATTTTCCAATAACCTAGTATAGGGGA
CATGCTAGCCATATGGCTGCCGCGCGGCACCAGGCCGCTGCTGTGATGATGATGATGATGGCTGCTGCCC
ATGGTATATCTCCTTCTTAAAGTTAAACAAAATTATTTCTAGAGGGGAAT
