>Addgene plasmid #42050 | pET-GST-TNRC6A-(935-984) | addgene partial sequence | sequence record 60054 | pBRrevBam 5'-GGTGATGTCGGCGATATAGG-3'
CGGTGATGCCGGCCACGATGCGTCCGGCGTAGAGGATCGAGATCTCGATCCCGCGAAATTAATACGACTC
ACTATAGGGGAATTGTGAGCGGATAACAATTCCCCTCTAGAAATAATTTTGTTTAACTTTAAGAAGGAGA
TATACCATGGGCAGCAGCCATCATCATCATCATCACAGCAGCGGCCTGGTGCCGCGCGGCAGCCATATGG
CTAGCATGTCCCCTATACTAGGTTATTGGAAAATTAAGGGCCTTGTGCAACCCACTCGACTTCTTTTGGA
ATATCTTGAAGAAAAATATGAAGAGCATTTGTATGAGCGCGATGAAGGTGATAAATGGCGAAACAAAAAG
TTTGAATTGGGTTTGGAGTTTCCCAATCTTCCTTATTATATTGATGGTGATGTTAAATTAACACAGTCTA
TGGCCATCATACGTTATATAGCTGACAAGCACAACATGTTGGGTGGTTGTCCAAAAGAGCGTGCAGAGAT
TTCAATGCTTGAAGGAGCGGTTTTGGATATTAGATACGGTGTTTCGAGAATTGCATATAGTAAAGACTTT
GAAACTCTCAAAGTTGATTTTCTTAGCAAGCTACCTGAAATGCTGAAAATGTTCGAAGATCGTTTATGTC
ATAAAACATATTTAAATGGTGATCATGTAACCCATCCTGACTTCATGTTGTATGACGCTCTTGATGTTGT
TTTATACATGGACCCAATGTGCCTGGATGCGTTCCCAAAATTAGTTTGTTTTAAAAAACGTATTGAAGCT
ATCCCACAAATTGATAAGTACTTGAAATCCAGCAAGTATATAGCATGGCCTTTGCAGGGCTGGCAAGCCA
CGTTTGGTGGTGGCGACCATCCTCCAAAATC
